Addgene plasmid #234266: 8061-E29
Purpose: Gateway ORF Entry clone of mouse Tgfbr2 with stop codon (for native or N-terminal fusions)
Depositing lab: Dominic Esposito. Depositing organization: Frederick National Laboratory.
Backbone
  Vector backbone: pDonr-253
  Backbone size w/o insert (bp): 3155
  Vector type: Gateway Entry Clone
Growth in bacteria
  Bacterial resistance: Spectinomycin, 50 μg/mL
  Growth temperature: 37°C
  Growth strain: DH5alpha
  Copy number: High Copy
Gene/Insert
  Gene/Insert name: Tgfbr2
  Species: M. musculus (mouse)
  Insert size (bp): 1857
  Entrez Gene: Tgfbr2 (a.k.a. 1110020H15Rik, DNIIR, RIIDN, TBR-II, TbetaR-II, TbetaRII)
  Cloning method: Gateway Cloning
  Sequencing primers: 5′ M13F 23-mer (5'-CCCAGTCACGACGTTGTAAAACG); 3′ attLR 23-mer (5'-TAACATCAGAGATTTTGAGACAC)
Terms and licenses: Academic/Nonprofit Terms; Industry Terms: Not Available to Industry
Depositor comments: Equivalent to long human isoform (short isoform has not yet been described in mouse)
How to cite: 8061-E29 was a gift from Dominic Esposito (Addgene plasmid # 234266 ; http://n2t.net/addgene:234266 ; RRID:Addgene_234266)
