[The description below was written by a language model from this plasmid's Addgene catalogue record and pLannotate feature annotations shown in this document.]
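Description:
8061-E29 is a Gateway entry clone built on the pDonr-253 donor backbone and carrying the mouse Tgfbr2 open reading frame. It is maintained in E. coli as a high-copy plasmid through a ColE1/pUC-type origin and is selected with spectinomycin, conferred by the aadA (SmR) aminoglycoside adenylyltransferase gene. The annotation also picks up an incP oriT, along with short remnants of lacI, lacZα, a gentamicin resistance gene, traJ and pUC polylinker sequence. These appear to be backbone leftovers rather than functional parts. The rrnB T1 and T2 terminators sit upstream of the cloning region and help insulate the insert from read-through transcription, while a T7 promoter lies just beyond the downstream recombination site, pointing back toward the insert.

The payload is the Tgfbr2 coding sequence, which encodes the TGF-β type II receptor. This transmembrane serine/threonine kinase pairs with TGFBR1 to transduce TGF-β1, -β2 and -β3 signals. The depositor notes that the clone corresponds to the long human isoform. The ORF is flanked by two attL recombination sites in opposite orientation; the automated annotation labels both as attL3, so their exact identity should be checked against the backbone documentation. A partial match to a TEV protease site is called between the upstream att site and the start of the ORF. There is no eukaryotic promoter, because the clone is not meant for expression itself. Instead, an LR Clonase reaction moves the ORF into destination vectors. Because the native stop codon is retained, the insert suits untagged expression or N-terminal fusions supplied by the destination vector, but not C-terminal tags.
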