Features (pLannotate 1.2.2; 17 found; start..end, strand, type, name):
    121..213     +  CDS            lacI (fragment): lac repressor; lacI; The lac repressor binds to the lac operator to inhibit transcription in E. coli. This inhibition can be relieved by adding lactose or isopropyl-β-D-thiogalactopyranoside (IPTG).
    268..295     -  terminator     rrnB T2 terminator: transcription terminator T2 from the E. coli rrnB gene
    427..470     +  terminator     rrnB T1 terminator: Escherichia coli rrnB; transcription terminator T1 from the E. coli rrnB gene
    517..553     -  CDS            lacZα (fragment): LacZα fragment of β-galactosidase; lacZ fragment
    570..665     +  protein_bind   attL3: mutant version of attL; recombination site for the Gateway® LR reaction LR Clonase™
    668..684     +  CDS            TEV site (fragment): tobacco etch virus (TEV) protease recognition and cleavage site
    692..2467    +  CDS            Tgfbr2: TGFR2_MOUSE - Experimental evidence at protein level: Swiss-Prot protein existence level 1. Transmembrane serine/threonine kinase forming with the TGF- beta type I serine/threonine kinase receptor, TGFBR1, the non- promiscuous receptor for the TGF-beta cytokines TGFB1, TGFB2 and TGFB3. Transduces the TGFB1, TGFB2 and TGFB3 signal from the cell surface to the cytoplasm and is thus regulating a plethora of physiological and pathological processes including cell cycle arrest in epithelial and hematopoietic cells, control of mesenchymal cell proliferation and differentiation, wound healing, extrac
   2472..2567    -  protein_bind   attL3: mutant version of attL; recombination site for the Gateway® LR reaction LR Clonase™
   2586..2604    -  promoter       T7 promoter: promoter for bacteriophage T7 RNA polymerase
   2794..2817    +  promoter       Pc promoter (fragment): intI1 (promoter lies within the coding sequence); class 1 integron promoter
   2993..3049    +  CDS            GmR (fragment): gentamycin acetyltransferase; aacC1; confers resistance to gentamycin
   3056..3847    +  CDS            SmR: aminoglycoside adenylyltransferase (Murphy, 1985); aadA; confers resistance to spectinomycin and streptomycin
   3851..3888    -  misc_feature   MCS (fragment): pUC18/19 multiple cloning site
   3891..3936    -  CDS            traJ (fragment): oriT-recognizing protein; traJ
   3969..4078    -  oriT           oriT: incP origin of transfer
   4215..4252    +  misc_feature   MCS (fragment): pUC18/19 multiple cloning site
   4338..4926    +  rep_origin     ori: high-copy-number ColE1/pMB1/pBR322/pUC origin of replication
>Addgene plasmid #234266 | 8061-E29 | addgene full sequence | sequence record 485831 | Addgene NGS Result
CTTTCCTGCGTTATCCCCTGATTCTGTGGATAACCGTATTACCGCCTTTGAGTGAGCTGATACCGCTCGC
CGCAGCCGAACGACCGAGCGCAGCGAGTCAGTGAGCGAGGAAGCGGAAGAGCGCCCAATACGCAAACCGC
CTCTCCCCGCGCGTTGGCCGATTCATTAATGCAGCTGGCACGACAGGTTTCCCGACTGGAAAGCGGGCAG
TGAGCGCAACGCAATTAATACGCGTACCGCTAGCCAGGAAGAGTTTGTAGAAACGCAAAAAGGCCATCCG
TCAGGATGGCCTTCTGCTTAGTTTGATGCCTGGCAGTTTATGGCGGGCGTCCTGCCCGCCACCCTCCGGG
CCGTTGCTTCACAACGTTCAAATCCGCTCCCGGCGGATTTGTCCTACTCAGGAGAGCGTTCACCGACAAA
CAACAGATAAAACGAAAGGCCCAGTCTTCCGACTGAGCCTTTCGTTTTATTTGATGCCTGGCAGTTCCCT
ACTCTCGCGTTAACGCTAGCATGGATGTTTTCCCAGTCACGACGTTGTAAAACGACGGCCAGTCTTAAGC
TCGGGCCCCAAATAATGATTTTATTTTGACTGATAGTGACCTGTTCGTTGCAACAAATTGATGAGCAATG
CTTTTTTATAATGCCAACTTTGTACAAAAAAGTTGGCGAAAACCTGTACTTCCAAGGCACCATGGGTCGG
GGGCTGCTCCGGGGCCTGTGGCCGCTGCATATCGTCCTGTGGACGCGCATCGCCAGCACGATCCCGCCGC
ACGTTCCCAAGTCGGATGTGGAAATGGAAGCCCAGAAAGATGCATCCATCCACCTAAGCTGTAATAGGAC
CATCCATCCACTGAAACATTTTAACAGTGATGTCATGGCCAGCGACAATGGCGGTGCGGTCAAGCTTCCA
CAGCTGTGCAAGTTTTGCGATGTGAGACTGTCCACTTGCGACAACCAGAAGTCCTGCATGAGCAACTGCA
GCATCACGGCCATCTGTGAGAAGCCGCATGAAGTCTGCGTGGCCGTGTGGAGGAAGAACGACAAGAACAT
TACTCTGGAGACGGTTTGCCACGACCCCAAGCTCACCTACCACGGCTTCACTCTGGAAGATGCCGCTTCT
CCCAAGTGTGTCATGAAGGAAAAGAAAAGGGCGGGCGAGACTTTCTTCATGTGTGCCTGTAACATGGAAG
AGTGCAACGATTACATCATCTTTTCGGAAGAATACACCACCAGCAGTCCCGACCTGTTGTTGGTCATTAT
CCAAGTGACGGGTGTCAGCCTCCTGCCTCCGCTGGGGATTGCCATAGCTGTCATCATCATCTTCTACTGC
TACCGTGTCCACCGGCAGCAGAAGCTGAGCCCGTCCTGGGAGAGCAGCAAGCCCCGGAAACTGATGGATT
TCAGTGACAATTGTGCCATCATCCTGGAGGACGACCGCTCCGACATCAGCTCCACGTGCGCCAACAACAT
CAACCACAACACGGAGCTGCTGCCCATCGAGCTGGACACGCTGGTGGGGAAGGGCCGCTTCGCCGAGGTC
TACAAGGCCAAGCTGAAGCAGAACACCTCAGAGCAGTTTGAGACCGTGGCTGTCAAGATCTTCCCCTACG
AGGAGTACTCCTCGTGGAAAACAGAGAAGGACATCTTCTCCGATATCAACCTGAAGCATGAGAACATCCT
GCAGTTCCTGACGGCCGAGGAGCGGAAGACAGAGCTGGGCAAGCAGTACTGGCTGATCACGGCGTTCCAC
GCGAAGGGCAACCTGCAGGAGTACCTCACGAGGCATGTCATCAGCTGGGAGGACCTGAGGAAGCTGGGCA
GCTCCCTGGCCCGGGGCATCGCTCATCTCCACAGTGACCACACTCCTTGTGGGAGGCCCAAGATGCCCAT
TGTTCACAGGGACCTCAAGAGCTCTAACATCCTAGTGAAGAACGACTTGACCTGTTGCCTGTGTGACTTC
GGGCTGTCCTTGCGCCTGGACCCTACTCTGTCTGTGGATGACCTGGCCAACAGCGGGCAGGTGGGAACGG
CAAGATACATGGCCCCGGAAGTTCTAGAATCCAGGATGAATCTGGAAAACGTGGAGTCGTTCAAGCAGAC
GGATGTCTACTCCATGGCTCTGGTACTCTGGGAAATGACGTCCCGCTGCAATGCTGTGGGAGAAGTGAAG
GATTACGAGCCCCCATTTGGTTCCAAGGTGCGGGAGCACCCCTGTGTGGAGAGCATGAAAGACAGTGTGC
TGAGAGACCGAGGGCGGCCGGAAATTCCCAGCTTCTGGCTCAACCACCAGGGCATCCAGATCGTGTGTGA
GACTTTGACCGAGTGCTGGGACCATGACCCCGAAGCCCGTCTCACAGCACAGTGTGTGGCAGAGCGCTTC
AGTGAGCTGGAGCATCCGGAGAGACTCTCTGGGAGGAGCTGCTCCCAGGAGAAGATTCCAGAAGATGGCT
CGCTGAACACTACCAAATAATCAACTTTCTTGTACAAAGTTGGCATTATAAGAAAGCATTGCTTATCAAT
TTGTTGCAACGAACAGGTCACTATCAGTCAAAATAAAATCATTATTTGCCATCCAGCTGATATCCCCTAT
AGTGAGTCGTATTACATGGTCATAGCTGTTTCCTGGCAGCTCTGGCCCGTGTCTCAAAATCTCTGATGTT
ACATTGCACAAGATAAAAATATATCATCATGCCTCCTCTAGACCAGCCAGGACAGAAATGCCTCGACTTC
GCTGCTACCCAAGGTTGCCGGGTGACGCACACCGTGGAAACGGATGAAGGCACGAACCCAGTGGACATAA
GCCTGTTCGGTTCGTAAGCTGTAATGCAAGTAGCGTATGCGCTCACGCAACTGGTCCAGAACCTTGACCG
AACGCAGCGGTGGTAACGGCGCAGTGGCGGTTTTCATGGCTTGTTATGACTGTTTTTTTGGGGTACAGTC
TATGCCTCGGGCATCCAAGCAGCAAGCGCGTTACGCCGTGGGTCGATGTTTGATGTTATGGAGCAGCAAC
GATGTTACGCAGCAGGGCAGTCGCCCTAAAACAAAGTTAAACATTATGAGGGAAGCGGTGATCGCCGAAG
TATCGACTCAACTATCAGAGGTAGTTGGCGTCATCGAGCGCCATCTCGAACCGACGTTGCTGGCCGTACA
TTTGTACGGCTCCGCAGTGGATGGCGGCCTGAAGCCACACAGTGATATTGATTTGCTGGTTACGGTGACC
GTAAGGCTTGATGAAACAACGCGGCGAGCTTTGATCAACGACCTTTTGGAAACTTCGGCTTCCCCTGGAG
AGAGCGAGATTCTCCGCGCTGTAGAAGTCACCATTGTTGTGCACGACGACATCATTCCGTGGCGTTATCC
AGCTAAGCGCGAACTGCAATTTGGAGAATGGCAGCGCAATGACATTCTTGCAGGTATCTTCGAGCCAGCC
ACGATCGACATTGATCTGGCTATCTTGCTGACAAAAGCAAGAGAACATAGCGTTGCCTTGGTAGGTCCAG
CGGCGGAGGAACTCTTTGATCCGGTTCCTGAACAGGATCTATTTGAGGCGCTAAATGAAACCTTAACGCT
ATGGAACTCGCCGCCCGACTGGGCTGGCGATGAGCGAAATGTAGTGCTTACGTTGTCCCGCATTTGGTAC
AGCGCAGTAACCGGCAAAATCGCGCCGAAGGATGTCGCTGCCGACTGGGCAATGGAGCGCCTGCCGGCCC
AGTATCAGCCCGTCATACTTGAAGCTAGACAGGCTTATCTTGGACAAGAAGAAGATCGCTTGGCCTCGCG
CGCAGATCAGTTGGAAGAATTTGTCCACTACGTGAAAGGCGAGATCACCAAGGTAGTCGGCAAATAACCC
TCGACTCTAGAGGATCCCCGGGTACCGAGCTCGAATTCCGTGATAGGTGGGCTGCCCTTCCTGGTTGGCT
TGGTTTCATCAGCCATCCGCTTGCCCTCATCTGTTACGCCGGCGGTAGCCGGCCAGCCTCGCAGAGCAGG
ATTCCCGTTGAGCACCGCCAGGTGCGAATAAGGGACAGTGAAGAAGGAACACCCGCTCGCGGGTGGGCCT
ACTTCACCTATCCTGCCCGGCTGACGCCGTTGGATACACCAAGGAAAGTCTACACGAACCCTTTGGCAAA
ATCCTGTATATCGTGCGAAAAAGGATGGATATACCGAAAAAATCGCTATAATGACCCCGAAGCAGGGTTA
TGCAGCGGAAAACGGAATTCGAGCTCGGTACCCGGGGATCCTCTAGAGTCGAGCCACCCATGACCAAAAT
CCCTTAACGTGAGTTACGCGTCGTTCCACTGAGCGTCAGACCCCGTAGAAAAGATCAAAGGATCTTCTTG
AGATCCTTTTTTTCTGCGCGTAATCTGCTGCTTGCAAACAAAAAAACCACCGCTACCAGCGGTGGTTTGT
TTGCCGGATCAAGAGCTACCAACTCTTTTTCCGAAGGTAACTGGCTTCAGCAGAGCGCAGATACCAAATA
CTGTTCTTCTAGTGTAGCCGTAGTTAGGCCACCACTTCAAGAACTCTGTAGCACCGCCTACATACCTCGC
TCTGCTAATCCTGTTACCAGTGGCTGCTGCCAGTGGCGATAAGTCGTGTCTTACCGGGTTGGACTCAAGA
CGATAGTTACCGGATAAGGCGCAGCGGTCGGGCTGAACGGGGGGTTCGTGCACACAGCCCAGCTTGGAGC
GAACGACCTACACCGAACTGAGATACCTACAGCGTGAGCTATGAGAAAGCGCCACGCTTCCCGAAGGGAG
AAAGGCGGACAGGTATCCGGTAAGCGGCAGGGTCGGAACAGGAGAGCGCACGAGGGAGCTTCCAGGGGGA
AACGCCTGGTATCTTTATAGTCCTGTCGGGTTTCGCCACCTCTGACTTGAGCGTCGATTTTTGTGATGCT
CGTCAGGGGGGCGGAGCCTATGGAAAAACGCCAGCAACGCGGCCTTTTTACGGTTCCTGGCCTTTTGCTG
GCCTTTTGCTCACATGTT
